Addgene plasmid #17074: ZE33 Prickle-1-GFPnopren-pCS2+
Depositing lab: Randall Moon. Publication: Zebrafish prickle, a modulator of noncanonical Wnt/Fz signaling, regulates gastrulation movements. Veeman MT, Slusarski DC, Kaykas A, Louie SH, Moon RT. Curr Biol. 2003 Apr 15. 13(8):680-5. 10.1016/S0960-9822(03)00240-9 PubMed 12699626.
Backbone
  Vector backbone: CS2+GFP-BB
  Vector type: Zebrafish Expression
Growth in bacteria
  Bacterial resistance: Ampicillin, 100 μg/mL
  Growth temperature: 37°C
  Growth strain: DH5alpha
  Copy number: Unknown
Gene/Insert
  Gene/Insert name: Prickle-1 (alt name: pk1)
  Species: D. rerio (zebrafish)
  Mutation: Pk1GFPnopren deletes the C-terminal six amino acids containing the putative prenylation site.
  Entrez Gene: prickle1a (a.k.a. fk71b09, pk1, prickle1, wu:fk71b09)
  Tag / fusion protein: GFP (N terminal on backbone)
  Cloning method: Restriction Enzyme
  Sequencing primers: 5′ NA
Terms and licenses: Academic/Nonprofit Terms; Industry Terms: Not Available to Industry
Depositor comments: Description: Zebrafish prickle-1, cloned into the vector CS2+GFP-BB, to provide an N-terminal GFP. The C-terminal prenylation motif KNCIIS was deleted by PCR. Species of Sequence Origin: zebrafish. Notes for Use: Has internal Not1, Kp1 sites, so linearize with BssH11 and transcribe SP6 for sense RNA. Select clones with amp. Reference: MT Veeman et al., Current Biology 13: 680-685 (2003).
How to cite: ZE33 Prickle-1-GFPnopren-pCS2+ was a gift from Randall Moon (Addgene plasmid # 17074 ; http://n2t.net/addgene:17074 ; RRID:Addgene_17074)
