[The description below was written by a language model from this plasmid's Addgene catalogue record.]
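Description:
ZE33 Prickle-1-GFPnopren-pCS2+ is a zebrafish expression plasmid built on CS2+GFP-BB, a derivative of the pCS2+ vector family that supplies a GFP coding sequence upstream of the cloning site. It is propagated in E. coli under ampicillin selection. The record gives no feature table, and it lists the copy number as unknown. Apart from SP6, it does not name the promoter or polyadenylation elements of the backbone. The depositor's notes show that an SP6 promoter is positioned to produce sense RNA from the insert, so the plasmid can serve as a template for in vitro transcription after linearisation. Because the insert contains internal sites for some of the enzymes usually used to linearise this backbone, the notes specify a different enzyme.

The payload is zebrafish prickle-1 (pk1, Entrez gene prickle1a), inserted by restriction cloning in frame with the backbone GFP to give an N-terminally GFP-tagged fusion protein. This version carries a deliberate mutation. The last six C-terminal amino acids, which contain the putative prenylation motif, were removed by PCR, hence "nopren" in the name. Prenylation is a lipid modification that commonly promotes membrane association, so the truncated fusion is suited to testing whether this motif contributes to Prickle localisation or activity. The GFP tag allows the protein's distribution to be seen directly. The associated publication examines prickle as a modulator of noncanonical Wnt/Frizzled signalling that regulates gastrulation movements in zebrafish. This fits use of the construct for making synthetic mRNA to express in embryos, most likely in comparison with a GFP-tagged Prickle-1 that retains the motif.
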