>Addgene plasmid #17074 | ZE33 Prickle-1-GFPnopren-pCS2+ | addgene partial sequence | sequence record 22879 | SP6 5'-ATTTAGGTGACACTATAG-3'
TACCATGAGTAAAGGAGAAGAACTTTTCACTGGAGTTGTCCCAATTCTTGTTGAATTAGATGGTGATGTT
AATGGGCACAAATTTTCTGTCAGTGGAGAGGGTGAAGGTGATGCAACATACGGAAAACTTACCCTTAAAT
TTATTTGCACTACTGGAAAACTACCTGTTCCATGGCCAACACTTGTCACTACTCTCACTTATGGTGTTCA
ATGCTTTTCAAGATACCCAGATCATATGAAACGGCATGACTTTTTCAAGAGTGCCATGCCCGAAGGTTAT
GTACAGGAAAGAACTATATTTTTCAAAGATGACGGGAACTACAAGACACGTGCTGAAGTCAAGTTTGAAG
GTGATACCCTTGTTAATAGAATCGAGTTAAAAGGTATTGATTTTAAAGAAGATGGAAACATTCTTGGACA
CAAATTGGAATACAACTATAACTCACACAATGTATACATCATGGCAGACAAACAAAAGAATGGAATCAAA
GTTAACTTCAAAATTAGACACAACATTGAAGATGGAAGCGTTCAACTAGCAGACCATTATCAACAAAATA
CTCCAATTGGCGATGGCCCTGTCCTTTTACCAGACAACCATTACCTGTCCACACAATCTGCCCTTTCGAA
AGATCCCAACGAAAAGAGAGACCACATG
