>Addgene plasmid #17074 | ZE33 Prickle-1-GFPnopren-pCS2+ | addgene partial sequence | sequence record 22880 | GFP-F 5'-GGTCCTTCTTGAGTTTGTAAC-3'
GNNATGGCAGGATGACTATACAAAGGATCCACCATGGAGCTGGAGAATCACGGTGGGCTCCACATGGGGT
CAAAGGTCAACAAACTCACCTTGGGTTTCCAGCGCAGCTCCACGTCAGATGACGACTCCGGCTGCGCTCT
GGAGGAGTACGCCTGGGTGCCGCCCGGACTCAGACCAGAGCAGGTCGCGCTGTATTTCTCATGTCTCCCG
GAGGATAAAGTCCCGTATGTGAACAGCCCCGGAGAGAAACAGCGCATTAAACAGCTCCTGTACCAGCTGC
CTCCTCACGATAATGAAGTGCGGTACTGCCAGTCTCTGAGCGAAGAGGAGAAGAAGGAGCTGCACATGTT
CAGCATACAGAGAAAGAAAGAGGCGCTGGGACGAGGAACGCTCAAAATACTGCCCCGCACCGTACATCAT
GCAGCGTGTGAACATTGTGGAGAGCGTCTCGGCGGGGGGGAGATGGCGGTGTGTGTGTCGCGGGCGGCAG
CAGCAGGTCAGTGTTGGCATCCGGCCTGCTTCACCTGCTCCACCTGCTCGGAGCTCCTGGTGGATCTCAT
TTACTTCTATCATGATGGGAAAGTGCACTGCGGCCGACNNNTNTTATACTTCTNGAAANCCCCGCTGCTC
CTCCTGTGATGAGATTATATTTGCGGATGAATGCACAGAAGCAGAAGGCCGGCACTGGCACATGANCACT
CTCTGNNCGAGAGGTGGGANTTTTTTGNGGGGGNCCNCNCTAATCATGAAGACGANGGCCNTNTGCTGCG
GTGCTCNATCCTNTTNTNANATTNCCGGCC
